Addgene plasmid #221710: pCS2+-eGFP
Purpose: Expression of eGFP in zebrafish embryos.
Depositing lab: David Bartel. Depositing organization: Whitehead Institute for Biomedical Research. Publication: A Seed Mismatch Enhances Argonaute2-Catalyzed Cleavage and Partially Rescues Severely Impaired Cleavage Found in Fish. Chen GR, Sive H, Bartel DP. Mol Cell. 2017 Dec 21;68(6):1095-1107.e5. doi: 10.1016/j.molcel.2017.11.032. PubMed 29272705.
Backbone
  Vector backbone: pCS2+
  Vector type: Fish expression
Growth in bacteria
  Bacterial resistance: Ampicillin, 100 μg/mL
  Growth temperature: 37°C
  Growth strain: DH5alpha
  Copy number: High Copy
Gene/Insert
  Gene/Insert name: eGFP
  Species: Aequorea victoria
  Promoter: CMV IE94
  Cloning method: Gibson Cloning
  Sequencing primers: 5′ n/a
Terms and licenses: Academic/Nonprofit Terms; Industry Terms: Not Available to Industry
How to cite: pCS2+-eGFP was a gift from David Bartel (Addgene plasmid # 221710 ; http://n2t.net/addgene:221710 ; RRID:Addgene_221710)
