[The description below was written by a language model from this plasmid's Addgene catalogue record and pLannotate feature annotations shown in this document.]
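Description:
pCS2+-eGFP is a 4,860-nt fish expression plasmid built on the pCS2+ backbone, made to express enhanced GFP in zebrafish embryos. It is propagated in E. coli as a high-copy plasmid through a ColE1/pUC-type origin of replication and selected with ampicillin via the β-lactamase gene and its native promoter. An f1 bacteriophage origin is also present, along with backbone remnants of lac-derived sequence (lac promoter and operator, CAP binding site, and fragments of lacI and lacZα) that have no stated role in the construct's use.

The payload is the mammalian codon-optimized EGFP coding sequence, derived from Aequorea victoria GFP and inserted by Gibson cloning just downstream of the multiple cloning site. On the circular map, the simian cytomegalovirus IE94 enhancer/promoter runs up to the end of the numbered sequence and so lies directly upstream of an SP6 promoter, the cloning site and EGFP. An SV40 polyadenylation signal lies immediately downstream of EGFP, although the annotation places it on the opposite strand. This arrangement supports two expression routes. The CMV IE94 promoter can drive transcription from the plasmid DNA in vertebrate cells. The SP6 promoter allows in vitro synthesis of sense mRNA, which is a common way of using pCS2+ vectors for embryo injection, although the record does not say which route was used here. A T7 promoter fragment and a T3 promoter lie downstream of the insert in the reverse orientation. No fusion tags or additional reporters are annotated, so the construct most plausibly serves as a simple fluorescent marker or control for expression in zebrafish embryos.
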