Features (pLannotate 1.2.2; 16 found; start..end, strand, type, name):
     35..53      +  promoter       SP6 promoter: promoter for bacteriophage SP6 RNA polymerase
     83..135     +  misc_feature   MCS: multiple cloning site
    153..872     +  CDS            EGFP: the original enhanced GFP (Yang et al., 1996) mammalian codon-optimized
    886..903     -  promoter       T7 promoter (fragment): promoter for bacteriophage T7 RNA polymerase
    908..1042    -  polyA_signal   SV40 poly(A) signal: SV40 polyadenylation signal
   1155..1173    -  promoter       T3 promoter: promoter for bacteriophage T3 RNA polymerase
   1218..1234    -  protein_bind   lac operator: The lac repressor binds to the lac operator to inhibit transcription in E. coli. This inhibition can be relieved by adding lactose or isopropyl-β-D-thiogalactopyranoside (IPTG). lac repressor encoded by lacI
   1242..1272    -  promoter       lac promoter: promoter for the E. coli lac operon
   1287..1308    -  protein_bind   CAP binding site: CAP binding activates transcription in the presence of cAMP. E. coli catabolite activator protein
   1321..1413    -  CDS            lacI (fragment): lac repressor; lacI; The lac repressor binds to the lac operator to inhibit transcription in E. coli. This inhibition can be relieved by adding lactose or isopropyl-β-D-thiogalactopyranoside (IPTG).
   1596..2184    -  rep_origin     ori: high-copy-number ColE1/pMB1/pBR322/pUC origin of replication
   2355..3215    -  CDS            AmpR: β-lactamase; bla; confers resistance to ampicillin, carbenicillin, and related antibiotics
   3216..3320    -  promoter       AmpR promoter: bla
   3373..3801    -  rep_origin     f1 ori (sequence partly withheld): f1 bacteriophage origin of replication; arrow indicates direction of (+) strand synthesis
   3806..3872    -  CDS            lacZα (fragment): LacZα fragment of β-galactosidase; lacZ fragment
   3883..4860    +  promoter       CMV IE94 promoter: enhancer/promoter region of simian cytomegalovirus major immediate early transcription unit IE94
>Addgene plasmid #221710 | pCS2+-eGFP | addgene full sequence | sequence record 449334 | Addgene NGS Result
CGCCATTCTGCCTGGGGACGTCGGAGCAAGCTTGATTTAGGTGACACTATAGAATACAAGCTACTTGTTC
TTTTTGCAGGATCTCGAGCTCAAGCTTCGAATTCTGCAGTCGACGGTACCGCGGGCCCGGGATCCACCGG
CCGGTCGCCACCATGGTGAGCAAGGGCGAGGAGCTGTTCACCGGGGTGGTGCCCATCCTGGTCGAGCTGG
ACGGCGACGTAAACGGCCACAAGTTCAGCGTGTCCGGCGAGGGCGAGGGCGATGCCACCTACGGCAAGCT
GACCCTGAAGTTCATCTGCACCACCGGCAAGCTGCCCGTGCCCTGGCCCACCCTCGTGACCACCCTGACC
TACGGCGTGCAGTGCTTCAGCCGCTACCCCGACCACATGAAGCAGCACGACTTCTTCAAGTCCGCCATGC
CCGAAGGCTACGTCCAGGAGCGCACCATCTTCTTCAAGGACGACGGCAACTACAAGACCCGCGCCGAGGT
GAAGTTCGAGGGCGACACCCTGGTGAACCGCATCGAGCTGAAGGGCATCGACTTCAAGGAGGACGGCAAC
ATCCTGGGGCACAAGCTGGAGTACAACTACAACAGCCACAACGTCTATATCATGGCCGACAAGCAGAAGA
ACGGCATCAAGGTGAACTTCAAGATCCGCCACAACATCGAGGACGGCAGCGTGCAGCTCGCCGACCACTA
CCAGCAGAACACCCCCATCGGCGACGGCCCCGTGCTGCTGCCCGACAACCACTACCTGAGCACCCAGTCC
GCCCTGAGCAAAGACCCCAACGAGAAGCGCGATCACATGGTCCTGCTGGAGTTCGTGACCGCCGCCGGGA
TCACTCTCGGCATGGACGAGCTGTACAAGTAAAGCGGCCCTAGAACTATAGTGAGTCGTATTACGTAGAT
CCAGACATGATAAGATACATTGATGAGTTTGGACAAACCACAACTAGAATGCAGTGAAAAAAATGCTTTA
TTTGTGAAATTTGTGATGCTATTGCTTTATTTGTAACCATTATAAGCTGCAATAAACAAGTTAACAACAA
CAATTGCATTCATTTTATGTTTCAGGTTCAGGGGGAGGTGTGGGAGGTTTTTTAATTCGCGGCCGCGGCG
CCAATGCATTGGGCCCGGTACCCAGCTTTTGTTCCCTTTAGTGAGGGTTAATTGCGCGCTTGGCGTAATC
ATGGTCATAGCTGTTTCCTGTGTGAAATTGTTATCCGCTCACAATTCCACACAACATACGAGCCGGGAGC
ATAAAGTGTAAAGCCTGGGGTGCCTAATGAGTGAGCTAACTCACATTAATTGCGTTGCGCTCACTGCCCG
CTTTCCAGTCGGGAAACCTGTCGTGCCAGCTGCATTAATGAATCGGCCAACGCGCGGGGAGAGGCGGTTT
GCGTATTGGGCGCTCTTCCGCTTCCTCGCTCACTGACTCGCTGCGCTCGGTCGTTCGGCTGCGGCGAGCG
GTATCAGCTCACTCAAAGGCGGTAATACGGTTATCCACAGAATCAGGGGATAACGCAGGAAAGAACATGT
GAGCAAAAGGCCAGCAAAAGGCCAGGAACCGTAAAAAGGCCGCGTTGCTGGCGTTTTTCCATAGGCTCCG
CCCCCCTGACGAGCATCACAAAAATCGACGCTCAAGTCAGAGGTGGCGAAACCCGACAGGACTATAAAGA
TACCAGGCGTTTCCCCCTGGAAGCTCCCTCGTGCGCTCTCCTGTTCCGACCCTGCCGCTTACCGGATACC
TGTCCGCCTTTCTCCCTTCGGGAAGCGTGGCGCTTTCTCATAGCTCACGCTGTAGGTATCTCAGTTCGGT
GTAGGTCGTTCGCTCCAAGCTGGGCTGTGTGCACGAACCCCCCGTTCAGCCCGACCGCTGCGCCTTATCC
GGTAACTATCGTCTTGAGTCCAACCCGGTAAGACACGACTTATCGCCACTGGCAGCAGCCACTGGTAACA
GGATTAGCAGAGCGAGGTATGTAGGCGGTGCTACAGAGTTCTTGAAGTGGTGGCCTAACTACGGCTACAC
TAGAAGAACAGTATTTGGTATCTGCGCTCTGCTGAAGCCAGTTACCTTCGGAAAAAGAGTTGGTAGCTCT
TGATCCGGCAAACAAACCACCGCTGGTAGCGGTGGTTTTTTTGTTTGCAAGCAGCAGATTACGCGCAGAA
AAAAAGGATCTCAAGAAGATCCTTTGATCTTTTCTACGGGGTCTGACGCTCAGTGGAACGAAAACTCACG
TTAAGGGATTTTGGTCATGAGATTATCAAAAAGGATCTTCACCTAGATCCTTTTAAATTAAAAATGAAGT
TTTAAATCAATCTAAAGTATATATGAGTAAACTTGGTCTGACAGTTACCAATGCTTAATCAGTGAGGCAC
CTATCTCAGCGATCTGTCTATTTCGTTCATCCATAGTTGCCTGACTCCCCGTCGTGTAGATAACTACGAT
ACGGGAGGGCTTACCATCTGGCCCCAGTGCTGCAATGATACCGCGAGACCCACGCTCACCGGCTCCAGAT
TTATCAGCAATAAACCAGCCAGCCGGAAGGGCCGAGCGCAGAAGTGGTCCTGCAACTTTATCCGCCTCCA
TCCAGTCTATTAATTGTTGCCGGGAAGCTAGAGTAAGTAGTTCGCCAGTTAATAGTTTGCGCAACGTTGT
TGCCATTGCTACAGGCATCGTGGTGTCACGCTCGTCGTTTGGTATGGCTTCATTCAGCTCCGGTTCCCAA
CGATCAAGGCGAGTTACATGATCCCCCATGTTGTGCAAAAAAGCGGTTAGCTCCTTCGGTCCTCCGATCG
TTGTCAGAAGTAAGTTGGCCGCAGTGTTATCACTCATGGTTATGGCAGCACTGCATAATTCTCTTACTGT
CATGCCATCCGTAAGATGCTTTTCTGTGACTGGTGAGTACTCAACCAAGTCATTCTGAGAATAGTGTATG
CGGCGACCGAGTTGCTCTTGCCCGGCGTCAATACGGGATAATACCGCGCCACATAGCAGAACTTTAAAAG
TGCTCATCATTGGAAAACGTTCTTCGGGGCGAAAACTCTCAAGGATCTTACCGCTGTTGAGATCCAGTTC
GATGTAACCCACTCGTGCACCCAACTGATCTTCAGCATCTTTTACTTTCACCAGCGTTTCTGGGTGAGCA
AAAACAGGAAGGCAAAATGCCGCAAAAAAGGGAATAAGGGCGACACGGAAATGTTGAATACTCATACTCT
TCCTTTTTCAATATTATTGAAGCATTTATCAGGGTTATTGTCTCATGAGCGGATACATATTTGAATGTAT
TTAGAAAAATAAACAAATAGGGGTTCCGCGCACATTTCCCCGAAAAGTGCCACCTAAATTGTAAGCGTTA
ATATTTTGTTAAAATTCGCGTTAAATTTTTGTTAAATCAGCTCATTTTTTAACCAATAGGCCGAAATCGG
CAAAATCCCTTATAAATCAAAAGAATAGACCGAGATAGGGT
[37 nt withheld, positions 3472-3508]
AAAGAACGTGGACTCCAACGTCAAAGG
[49 nt withheld, positions 3536-3584]
T
[91 nt withheld, positions 3586-3676]
G
[124 nt withheld, positions 3678-3801]
CCCATTCGCCATTCAGGCTGCGCAACTGTTGGGAAGGGCGATCGGTGCGGGCCTCTTCGCTATTACGCCA
GTCGATCGACCGCCAATTCAATATGGCGTATATGGACTCATGCCAATTCAATATGGTGGATCTGGACCTG
TGCCAATTCAATATGGCGTATATGGACTCGTGCCAATTCAATATGGTGGATCTGGACCCCAGCCAATTCA
ATATGGCGGACTTGGCACCATGCCAATTCAATATGGCGGACCTGGCACTGTGCCAACTGGGGAGGGGTCT
ACTTGGCACGGTGCCAAGTTTGAGGAGGGGTCTTGGCCCTGTGCCAAGTCCGCCATATTGAATTGGCATG
GTGCCAATAATGGCGGCCATATTGGCTATATGCCAGGATCAATATATAGGCAATATCCAATATGGCCCTA
TGCCAATATGGCTATTGGCCAGGTTCAATACTATGTATTGGCCCTATGCCATATAGTATTCCATATATGG
GTTTTCCTATTGACGTAGATAGCCCCTCCCAATGGGCGGTCCCATATACCATATATGGGGCTTCCTAATA
CCGCCCATAGCCACTCCCCCATTGACGTCAATGGTCTCTATATATGGTCTTTCCTATTGACGTCATATGG
GCGGTCCTATTGACGTATATGGCGCCTCCCCCATTGACGTCAATTACGGTAAATGGCCCGCCTGGCTCAA
TGCCCATTGACGTCAATAGGACCACCCACCATTGACGTCAATGGGATGGCTCATTGCCCATTCATATCCG
TTCTCACGCCCCCTATTGACGTCAATGACGGTAAATGGCCCACTTGGCAGTACATCAATATCTATTAATA
GTAACTTGGCAAGTACATTACTATTGGAAGTACGCCAGGGTACATTGGCAGTACTCCCATTGACGTCAAT
GGCGGTAAATGGCCCGCGATGGCTGCCAAGTACATCCCCATTGACGTCAATGGGGAGGGGCAATGACGCA
AATGGGCGTTCCATTGACGTAAATGGGCGGTAGGCGTGCCTAATGGGAGGTCTATATAAGCAATGCTCGT
TTAGGGAAC
